>Addgene plasmid #99357 | pJC20Cerulean3-Cdc8 | addgene full sequence | sequence record 192469 | Addgene NGS Result
CTTCTAACTCTTCGAGTTGAGACTCGGCGGCTTCGCTTTTCCTCGAAAGAGACTCATATTCTTGCTCTTT
AAGAGAAAGTTGAAGTTCAACTTCTTTCAACTTGGCTTCAGCTGCTTCAGCACGAGCGACAGCCTCATCA
GTCTCAGCACGAGCGGCATTAATTTTCTCTCTAAGCTTATCCATTCCTCCTCCTCCTCCCTTGTACAGCT
CGTCCATGCCGAGAGTGATCCCGGCGGCGGTCACGAACTCCAGCAGGACCATGTGATCGCGCTTCTCGTT
GGGGTCTTTGCTCAGCTTGGACTGGGTGCTCAGGTAGTGGTTGTCGGGCAGCAGCACGGGGCCGTCGCCG
ATGGGGGTGTTCTGCTGGTAGTGGTCGGCGAGCTGCACGCTGCCGTCCTCGATGTTGCAGTTGAGCCCGA
AGTTGGCCTTGATGCCGTTCTTCTGCTTGTCGGCGGTGATATAGACGTTGCCGTGGATGGCGTTGTACTC
CAGCTTGTGCCCCAGGATGTTGCCGTCCTCCTTGAAGTCGATGCCCTTCAGCTCGATGCGGTTCACCAGG
GTGTCGCCCTCGAACTTCACCTCGGCGCGGGTCTTGTAGTTGCCGTCGTCCTTGAAGAAGATGGTGCGCT
CCTGGACGTAGCCTTCGGGCATGGCGGACTTGAAGAAGTCGTGCTGCTTCATGTGGTCGGGGTAGCGGGC
GAAGCACTGCACGCCCCAGCTCAGGGTGGTCACGAGGGTGGGCCAGGGCACGGGCAGCTTGCCGGTGGTG
CAGATGAACTTCAGGGTCAGCTTGCCGTAGGTGGCATCGCCCTCGCCCTCGCCGGACACGCTGAACTTGT
GGCCGTTTACGTCGCCGTCCAGCTCGACCAGGATGGGCACCACCCCGGTGAACAGCTCCTCGCCCTTGCT
CACCATTCCTCCTCCATGATGATGATGATGATGCATATGTATATCTCCTTCTTAAAGTTAAACAAAATTA
TTTCTAGAGGGAAACCGTTGTGGTCTCCCTATAGTGAGTCGTATTAATTTCGCGGGATCGAGATCCTGCA
TTAATGAATCGGCCAACGCGCGGGGAGAGGCGGTTTGCGTATTGGGCGCTCTTCCGCTTCCTCGCTCACT
GACTCGCTGCGCTCGGTCGTTCGGCTGCGGCGAGCGGTATCAGCTCACTCAAAGGCGGTAATACGGTTAT
CCACAGAATCAGGGGATAACGCAGGAAAGAACATGTGAGCAAAAGGCCAGCAAAAGGCCAGGAACCGTAA
AAAGGCCGCGTTGCTGGCGTTTTTCCATAGGCTCCGCCCCCCTGACGAGCATCACAAAAATCGACGCTCA
AGTCAGAGGTGGCGAAACCCGACAGGACTATAAAGATACCAGGCGTTTCCCCCTGGAAGCTCCCTCGTGC
GCTCTCCTGTTCCGACCCTGCCGCTTACCGGATACCTGTCCGCCTTTCTCCCTTCGGGAAGCGTGGCGCT
TTCTCATAGCTCACGCTGTAGGTATCTCAGTTCGGTGTAGGTCGTTCGCTCCAAGCTGGGCTGTGTGCAC
GAACCCCCCGTTCAGCCCGACCGCTGCGCCTTATCCGGTAACTATCGTCTTGAGTCCAACCCGGTAAGAC
ACGACTTATCGCCACTGGCAGCAGCCACTGGTAACAGGATTAGCAGAGCGAGGTATGTAGGCGGTGCTAC
AGAGTTCTTGAAGTGGTGGCCTAACTACGGCTACACTAGAAGAACAGTATTTGGTATCTGCGCTCTGCTG
AAGCCAGTTACCTTCGGAAAAAGAGTTGGTAGCTCTTGATCCGGCAAACAAACCACCGCTGGTAGCGGTG
GTTTTTTTGTTTGCAAGCAGCAGATTACGCGCAGAAAAAAAGGATCTCAAGAAGATCCTTTGATCTTTTC
TACGGGGTCTGACGCTCAGTGGAACGAAAACTCACGTTAAGGGATTTTGGTCATGAGATTATCAAAAAGG
ATCTTCACCTAGATCCTTTTAAATTAAAAATGAAGTTTTAAATCAATCTAAAGTATATATGAGTAAACTT
GGTCTGACAGTTACCAATGCTTAATCAGTGAGGCACCTATCTCAGCGATCTGTCTATTTCGTTCATCCAT
AGTTGCCTGACTCCCCGTCGTGTAGATAACTACGATACGGGAGGGCTTACCATCTGGCCCCAGTGCTGCA
ATGATACCGCGAGACCCACGCTCACCGGCTCCAGATTTATCAGCAATAAACCAGCCAGCCGGAAGGGCCG
AGCGCAGAAGTGGTCCTGCAACTTTATCCGCCTCCATCCAGTCTATTAATTGTTGCCGGGAAGCTAGAGT
AAGTAGTTCGCCAGTTAATAGTTTGCGCAACGTTGTTGCCATTGCTACAGGCATCGTGGTGTCACGCTCG
TCGTTTGGTATGGCTTCATTCAGCTCCGGTTCCCAACGATCAAGGCGAGTTACATGATCCCCCATGTTGT
GCAAAAAAGCGGTTAGCTCCTTCGGTCCTCCGATCGTTGTCAGAAGTAAGTTGGCCGCAGTGTTATCACT
CATGGTTATGGCAGCACTGCATAATTCTCTTACTGTCATGCCATCCGTAAGATGCTTTTCTGTGACTGGT
GAGTACTCAACCAAGTCATTCTGAGAATAGTGTATGCGGCGACCGAGTTGCTCTTGCCCGGCGTCAACAC
GGGATAATACCGCGCCACATAGCAGAACTTTAAAAGTGCTCATCATTGGAAAACGTTCTTCGGGGCGAAA
ACTCTCAAGGATCTTACCGCTGTTGAGATCCAGTTCGATGTAACCCACTCGTGCACCCAACTGATCTTCA
GCATCTTTTACTTTCACCAGCGTTTCTGGGTGAGCAAAAACAGGAAGGCAAAATGCCGCAAAAAAGGGAA
TAAGGGCGACACGGAAATGTTGAATACTCATACTCTTCCTTTTTCAATATTATTGAAGCATTTATCAGGG
TTATTGTCTCATGAGCGGATACATATTTGAATGTATTTAGAAAAATAAACAAATAGGGGTTCCGCGCACA
TTTCCCCGAAAAGTGCCACCTGACGTCTAAGAAACCATTATTATCATGACATTAACCTATAAAAATAGGC
GTATCACGAGGCCCTTTCGTCTTCAAGAATTATCCGGATATAGTTCCTCCTTTCAGCAAAAAACCCCTCA
AGACCCGTTTAGAGGCCCCAAGGGGTTATGCTAGTTATTGCTCAGCGGTGGCAGCAGCCAACTCAGCTTC
CTTTCGGGCTTTGTTAGCAGCCGGATCAGTTAGCTAGGGCCCGGGATCCCTACAAATCCTCAAGAGCTTG
GTGAACTTCATCTAATTCAGCCTTGACCTTAGTATACTTGTCAGTCATTTCTTCTAGTTTCTGTTCCATA
TCATCACGCTCACGCTCTAGAGATTGGACGCGACGTTCAAAATGCTCAGCCTTAACATCAGTTTGACGCA
TCTTTTCGGTGGTTTCGCGAAGTAGCTTGTCATTAGTTTCTAGTTCTTCCTCTAAAAGCTCAACTTTACG
GCTCAACTGCTCGGCTTCCGTCTTTTGAATATCTTCATTGTCGGCTTTGAGACGTAACTGCTTAGTTTCT
T
Features (pLannotate 1.2.2; 11 found; start..end, strand, type, name):
    200..916     -  CDS            mCerulean3: mCerulean3 is a basic (constitutively fluorescent) cyan fluorescent protein published in 2011, derived from Aequorea victoria. It is reported to be a somewhat slowly-maturing monomer with very low acid sensitivity.
    924..943     -  CDS            capTEV™ (fragment): composite tag for in vivo biotinylation, TEV protease cleavage, and 6xHis tagging
    954..976     -  RBS            RBS: efficient ribosome binding site from bacteriophage T7 gene 10 (Olins and Rangwala, 1989)
   1008..1026    -  promoter       T7 promoter: promoter for bacteriophage T7 RNA polymerase
   1046..1099    -  CDS            lacI (fragment): lac repressor; lacI; The lac repressor binds to the lac operator to inhibit transcription in E. coli. This inhibition can be relieved by adding lactose or isopropyl-β-D-thiogalactopyranoside (IPTG).
   1282..1870    -  rep_origin     ori: high-copy-number ColE1/pMB1/pBR322/pUC origin of replication
   2041..2901    -  CDS            AmpR: β-lactamase; bla; confers resistance to ampicillin, carbenicillin, and related antibiotics
   2902..3006    -  promoter       AmpR promoter: bla
   3137..3184    -  terminator     T7 terminator: transcription terminator for bacteriophage T7 RNA polymerase
   3192..3241    -  CDS            SET1 (fragment): solubility-enhancement tag derived from T7 phage gene 10B
   3273..184     -  CDS            cdc8 (across the origin): TPM_SCHPO - Protein inferred from homology: Swiss-Prot protein existence level 3. Forms part of the F-actin contractile ring during cytokinesis. From Schizosaccharomyces pombe (strain 972 / ATCC 24843) (Fission yeast).
