[The description below was written by a language model from this plasmid's Addgene catalogue record and pLannotate feature annotations shown in this document.]
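Description:
pJC20Cerulean3-Cdc8 is a small (about 3.6 kb) bacterial expression plasmid built on the pJC20 backbone, designed to produce the fission yeast (Schizosaccharomyces pombe) tropomyosin Cdc8 as an N-terminal fusion to the cyan fluorescent protein Cerulean3. It replicates in E. coli from a high-copy ColE1/pUC-type origin and is selected with ampicillin through the β-lactamase gene driven by its own bla promoter.

The expression cassette is a classic T7 arrangement: a T7 promoter followed by the efficient ribosome binding site from phage T7 gene 10, then the open reading frame, and finally a T7 terminator. Transcription therefore depends on a host strain that supplies T7 RNA polymerase. The reading frame begins with a His6-Gly3 tag, which the automated annotation picks up as a short fragment of a composite His-containing tag, continues into mCerulean3, a monomeric Aequorea victoria-derived cyan fluorescent protein, and ends with the 486 bp cdc8 cDNA, which spans the numbering origin of the sequenced record. The insert was placed between NdeI and BamHI sites, both retained. Only a short lacI fragment is annotated, along with a short gene 10-derived fragment near the terminator. Both appear to be backbone remnants rather than functional elements, and no lac operator is listed.

The histidine tag allows metal-affinity purification of the recombinant fusion. According to the associated publication title, the plasmid was used to analyse the biophysical and functional consequences of fusing fluorescent proteins to tropomyosin, a protein that forms part of the F-actin contractile ring during cytokinesis.
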