Addgene plasmid #99357: pJC20Cerulean3-Cdc8
Purpose: Bacterial expression of Cerulean3 fused to the 5' of cDNA of the fission yeast tropomyosin, cdc8.
Depositing lab: Dan Mulvihill. Depositing organization: London and South East University Group (LASE). Publication: Analysis of biophysical and functional consequences of tropomyosin-fluorescent protein fusions. Brooker HR, Geeves MA, Mulvihill DP. FEBS Lett. 2016 Sep;590(18):3111-21. doi: 10.1002/1873-3468.12346. Epub 2016 Aug 23. PubMed 27501521.
Backbone
  Vector backbone: pJC20
  Total vector size (bp): 3569
  Vector type: Bacterial Expression
Growth in bacteria
  Bacterial resistance: Ampicillin, 100 μg/mL
  Growth temperature: 37°C
  Growth strain: DH5alpha
  Copy number: High Copy
Gene/Insert
  Gene/Insert name: cdc8
  Species: S. pombe (fission yeast)
  Insert size (bp): 486
  Entrez Gene: cdc8 (a.k.a. SPAC27F1.02c, fus4)
  Promoter: T7
  Tag / fusion protein: Cerulean3 (N terminal on insert); His6-Gly3 (N terminal on insert)
  Cloning method: Restriction Enzyme; 5′ cloning site NdeI (not destroyed); 3′ cloning site BamHI (not destroyed)
  Sequencing primers: 5′ T7 Forward; 3′ T7 terminater
Terms and licenses: Academic/Nonprofit Terms; Industry Terms: Not Available to Industry
How to cite: pJC20Cerulean3-Cdc8 was a gift from Dan Mulvihill (Addgene plasmid # 99357 ; http://n2t.net/addgene:99357 ; RRID:Addgene_99357)
